>Addgene plasmid #156535 | pD649-HAsp-IFNG-Fc(DAPA)-AviTag-6xHis | depositor full sequence | sequence record 302179 | Full Sequence
TTTCAATATTATTGAAGCATTTATCAGGGTTATTGTCTCATGAGCGGATACATATTTGAATGTATTTAGA
AAAATAAACAAATAGGGGTCAGTGTTACAACCAATTAACCAATTCTGAACATTATCGCGAGCCCATTTAT
ACCTGAATATGGCTCATAACACCCCTTGCTCATGACCAAAATCCCTTAACGTGAGTTACGCGCGCGTCGT
TCCACTGAGCGTCAGACCCCGTAGAAAAGATCAAAGGATCTTCTTGAGATCCTTTTTTTCTGCGCGTAAT
CTGCTGCTTGCAAACAAAAAAACCACCGCTACCAGCGGTGGTTTGTTTGCCGGATCAAGAGCTACCAACT
CTTTTTCCGAAGGTAACTGGCTTCAGCAGAGCGCAGATACCAAATACTGTTCTTCTAGTGTAGCCGTAGT
TAGCCCACCACTTCAAGAACTCTGTAGCACCGCCTACATACCTCGCTCTGCTAATCCTGTTACCAGTGGC
TGCTGCCAGTGGCGATAAGTCGTGTCTTACCGGGTTGGACTCAAGACGATAGTTACCGGATAAGGCGCAG
CGGTCGGGCTGAACGGGGGGTTCGTGCACACAGCCCAGCTTGGAGCGAACGACCTACACCGAACTGAGAT
ACCTACAGCGTGAGCTATGAGAAAGCGCCACGCTTCCCGAAGGGAGAAAGGCGGACAGGTATCCGGTAAG
CGGCAGGGTCGGAACAGGAGAGCGCACGAGGGAGCTTCCAGGGGGAAACGCCTGGTATCTTTATAGTCCT
GTCGGGTTTCGCCACCTCTGACTTGAGCGTCGATTTTTGTGATGCTCGTCAGGGGGGCGGAGCCTATGGA
AAAACGCCAGCAACGCGGCCTTTTTACGGTTCCTGGCCTTTTGCTGGCCTTTTGCTCACATGTTCTTTCC
TGCGTTATCCCCTGATTCTGTGGATAACCGTATTACCGCCTTTGAGTGAGCTGATACCGCTCGCCGCAGC
CGAACGACCGAGCGCAGCGAGTCAGTGAGCGAGGAAGCGGAAGGCGAGAGTAGGGAACTGCCAGGCATCA
AACTAAGCAGAAGGCCCCTGACGGATGGCCTTTTTGCGTTTCTACAAACTCTTTCTGTGTTGTAAAACGA
CGGCCAGTCTTAAGCTCGGGCCCCCTGGGCGGTTCTGATAACGAGTAATCGTTAATCCGCAAATAACGTA
AAAACCCGCTTCGGCGGGTTTTTTTATGGGGGGAGTTTAGGGAAAGAGCATTTGTCAGAATATTTAAGGG
CGCCTGTCACTTTGCTTGATATATGAGAATTATTTAACCTTATAAATGAGAAAAAAGCAACGCACTTTAA
ATAAGATACGTTGCTTTTTCGATTGATGAACACCTATAATTAAACTATTCATCTATTATTTATGATTTTT
TGTATATACAATATTTCTAGTTTGTTAAAGAGAATTAAGAAAATAAATCTCGAAAATAATAAAGGGAAAA
TCAGTTTTTGATATCAAAATTATACATGTCAACGATAATACAAAATATAATACAAACTATAAGATGTTAT
CAGTATTTATTATCATTTAGAATAAATTTTGTGTCGCCCTTAATTGTGAGCGGATAACAATTACGAGCTT
CATGCACAGTGGCGTTGACTCAATATTGGCCATTAGCCATATTATTCATTGGTTATATAGCATAAATCAA
TATTGGCTATTGGCCATTGCATACGTTGTATCTATATCATAATATGTACATTTATATTGGCTCATGTCCA
ATATGACCGCCATGTTGGCATTGATTATTGACTAGTTATTAATAGTAATCAATTACGGGGTCATTAGTTC
ATAGCCCATATATGGAGTTCCGCGTTACATAACTTACGGTAAATGGCCCGCCTGGCTGACCGCCCAACGA
CCCCCGCCCATTGACGTCAATAATGACGTATGTTCCCATAGTAACGCCAATAGGGACTTTCCATTGACGT
CAATGGGTGGAGTATTTACGGTAAACTGCCCACTTGGCAGTACATCAAGTGTATCATATGCCAAGTACGC
CCCCTATTGACGTCAATGACGGTAAATGGCCCGCCTGGCATTATGCCCAGTACATGACCTTATGGGACTT
TCCTACTTGGCAGTACATCTACGTATTAGTCATCGCTATTACCATGGTGATGCGGTTTTGGCAGTACATC
AATGGGCGTGGATAGCGGTTTGACTCACGGGGATTTCCAAGTCTCCACCCCATTGACGTCAATGGGAGTT
TGTTTTGGCACCAAAATCAACGGGACTTTCCAAAATGTCGTAACAACTCCGCCCCATTGACGCAAATGGG
CGGTAGGCGTGTACGGTGGGAGGTCTATATAAGCAGAGCTCGTTTAGTGAACCGTCAGATCGCCTGGAGA
CGCCATCCACGCTGTTTTGACCTCCATAGAAGACACCGGGACCGATCCAGCCTCCGCGGCCGGGAACGGT
GCATTGGAACGCGGATTCCCCGTGCCAAGAGTGACGTAAGTACCGCCTATAGAGTCTATAGGCCCACCCC
CTTGGCTTCGTTAGAACGCGGCTACAATTAATACATAACCTTATGTATCATACACATACGATTTAGGTGA
CACTATAGAATAACATCCACTTTGCCTTTCTCTCCACAGGTGTCCACTCCCAGGTCCAACTGCACCTCGG
TTCTATCGAAAACGCGCCTGCTAGCGCCACCATGAAGACCATCATTGCCCTGAGCTACATCTTCTGCCTG
GTGTTCGCTGCGGCCGCCCAAGATCCTTATGTGAAAGAGGCCGAGAACCTGAAGAAGTACTTTAACGCCG
GCCACAGCGACGTGGCCGACAATGGAACACTGTTCCTGGGCATCCTGAAGAACTGGAAAGAGGAAAGCGA
CCGGAAGATCATGCAGAGCCAGATCGTGTCCTTCTACTTCAAGCTGTTCAAGAACTTCAAGGACGACCAG
AGCATCCAGAAGTCCGTCGAGACAATCAAAGAAGATATGAACGTCAAGTTCTTCAACTCCAACAAGAAGA
AGCGGGACGACTTCGAGAAGCTGACCAACTACAGCGTGACCGACCTGAACGTGCAGAGAAAGGCCATCCA
CGAGCTGATCCAAGTGATGGCCGAACTGTCTCCTGCCGCCAAGACAGGCAAGCGGAAGAGAAGCCAGATG
CTGTTCAGAGGCAGACGGGCCTCTCAAGGCGCGCCGGGCGGCGACAAGACCCACACCTGCCCCCCCTGCC
CAGCTCCAGAACTGCTGGGAGGGCCTTCCGTGTTCCTGTTCCCCCCCAAGCCCAAGGACACCCTGATGAT
CAGCAGGACCCCCGAGGTGACCTGCGTGGTGGTGGCCGTGTCCCACGAGGACCCAGAGGTGAAGTTCAAC
TGGTACGTGGACGGCGTGGAGGTGCACAACGCCAAGACCAAGCCCAGAGAGGAGCAGTACAACAGCACCT
ACAGGGTGGTGTCCGTGCTGACCGTGCTGCACCAGGACTGGCTGAACGGCAAAGAATACAAGTGCAAAGT
CTCCAACAAGGCCCTGGCTGCCCCAATCGAAAAGACAATCAGCAAGGCCAAGGGCCAGCCACGGGAGCCC
CAGGTGTACACCCTGCCCCCCAGCCGGGAGGAGATGACCAAGAACCAGGTGTCCCTGACCTGTCTGGTGA
AGGGCTTCTACCCCAGCGATATCGCCGTGGAGTGGGAGAGCAACGGCCAGCCCGAGAACAACTACAAGAC
CACCCCCCCAGTGCTGGACAGCGACGGCAGCTTCTTCCTGTACAGCAAGCTGACCGTGGACAAGTCCAGG
TGGCAGCAGGGCAACGTGTTCAGCTGCAGCGTGATGCACGAGGCCCTGCACAACCACTACACCCAGAAGT
CCCTGAGCCTGAGCCCCGGCGGCAGCGGTCTTAATGATATTTTCGAGGCTCAGAAGATTGAGTGGCATGA
ACACCACCACCATCACCACTAAGGCCGGCCTGTAGTCACTGGCACAACGCGTTACCCGGTAAGCCAATCG
GGTATACACGGTCGTCATACTGCAGACAGGGTTCTTCTACTTTGCAAGATAGTCTTGAGTAGTAAAATAA
ATAGATAGAGAAAATCAGCCTCGACTGTGCCTTCTAGTTGCCAGCCATCTGTTGTTTGCCCCTCCCCCGT
GCCTTCCTTGACCCTGGAAGGTGCCACTCCCACTGTCCTTTCCTAATAAAATGAGGAAATTGCATCACAA
CACTCAACCCTATCTCGGTCTATTCTTTTGATTTATAAGGGATTTTGCCGATTTCGGCCTATTGGTTAAA
AAATGAGCTGATTTAACAAAAATTTAACGCGAATTAATTCTGTGGAATGTGTGTCAGTTAGGGTGTGGAA
AGTCCCCAGGCTCCCCAGCAGGCAGAAGTATGCAAAGCATGCATCTCAATTAGTCAGCAACCAGGTGTGG
AAAGTCCCCAGGCTCCCCAGCAGGCAGAAGTATGCAAAGCATGCATCTCAATTAGTCAGCAACCATAGTC
CCGCCCCTAACTCCGCCCATCCCGCCCCTAACTCCGCCCAGTTCCGCCCATTCTCCGCCCCATGGCTGAC
TAATTTTTTTTATTTATGCAGAGGCCGAGGCCGCCTCTGCCTCTGAGCTATTCCAGAAGTAGTGAGGAGG
CTTTTTTGGAGGCCTAGGCTTTTGCAAAAAGCTCCCGGGAGCTTGTATATCCATTTTCGGATCTGATCAG
CACGTGTTGACAATTAATCATCGGCATAGTATATCGGCATAGTATAATACGACAAGGTGAGGAACTAAAC
CATGACCGAGTACAAGCCCACGGTGCGCCTCGCCACCCGCGACGACGTCCCCAGGGCCGTACGCACCCTC
GCCGCCGCGTTCGCCGACTACCCCGCCACGCGCCACACCGTCGATCCGGACCGCCACATCGAGCGGGTCA
CCGAGCTGCAAGAACTCTTCCTCACGCGCGTCGGGCTCGACATCGGCAAGGTGTGGGTCGCGGACGACGG
CGCCGCGGTGGCGGTCTGGACCACGCCGGAGAGCGTCGAAGCGGGGGCGGTGTTCGCCGAGATCGGCCCG
CGCATGGCCGAGTTGAGCGGTTCCCGGCTGGCCGCGCAGCAACAGATGGAAGGCCTCCTGGCGCCGCACC
GGCCCAAGGAGCCCGCGTGGTTCCTGGCCACCGTCGGCGTCTCGCCCGACCACCAGGGCAAGGGTCTGGG
CAGCGCCGTCGTGCTCCCCGGAGTGGAGGCGGCCGAGCGCGCCGGGGTGCCCGCCTTCCTGGAGACATCC
GCGCCCCGCAACCTCCCCTTCTACGAGCGGCTCGGCTTCACCGTCACCGCCGACGTCGAGGTGCCCGAAG
GACCGCGCACCTGGTGCATGACCCGCAAGCCCGGTGCCTGACACGTGCTACGAGATTTCGATTCCACCGC
CGCCTTCTATGAAAGGTTGGGCTTCGGAATCGTTTTCCGGGACGCCGGCTGGATGATCCTCCAGCGCGGG
GATCTCATGCTGGAGTTCTTCGCCCACCCCAACTTGTTTATTGCAGCTTATAATGGTTACAAATAAAGCA
ATAGCATCACAAATTTCACAAATAAAGCATTTTTTTCACTGCATTCTAGTTGTGGTTTGTCCAAACTCAT
CAATGTATCTTATCATGTCTGTATACCGTCGACCTCTAGCTAGAGCTTGGCGTAATCATGGTCATTACCA
ATGCTTAATCAGTGAGGCACCTATCTCAGCGATCTGTCTATTTCGTTCATCCATAGTTGCCTGACTCCCC
GTCGTGTAGATAACTACGATACGGGAGGGCTTACCATCTGGCCCCAGCGCTGCGATGATACCGCGAGAAC
CACGCTCACCGGCTCCGGATTTATCAGCAATAAACCAGCCAGCCGGAAGGGCCGAGCGCAGAAGTGGTCC
TGCAACTTTATCCGCCTCCATCCAGTCTATTAATTGTTGCCGGGAAGCTAGAGTAAGTAGTTCGCCAGTT
AATAGTTTGCGCAACGTTGTTGCCATCGCTACAGGCATCGTGGTGTCACGCTCGTCGTTTGGTATGGCTT
CATTCAGCTCCGGTTCCCAACGATCAAGGCGAGTTACATGATCCCCCATGTTGTGCAAAAAAGCGGTTAG
CTCCTTCGGTCCTCCGATCGTTGTCAGAAGTAAGTTGGCCGCAGTGTTATCACTCATGGTTATGGCAGCA
CTGCATAATTCTCTTACTGTCATGCCATCCGTAAGATGCTTTTCTGTGACTGGTGAGTACTCAACCAAGT
CATTCTGAGAATAGTGTATGCGGCGACCGAGTTGCTCTTGCCCGGCGTCAATACGGGATAATACCGCGCC
ACATAGCAGAACTTTAAAAGTGCTCATCATTGGAAAACGTTCTTCGGGGCGAAAACTCTCAAGGATCTTA
CCGCTGTTGAGATCCAGTTCGATGTAACCCACTCGTGCACCCAACTGATCTTCAGCATCTTTTACTTTCA
CCAGCGTTTCTGGGTGAGCAAAAACAGGAAGGCAAAATGCCGCAAAAAAGGGAATAAGGGCGACACGGAA
ATGTTGAATACTCATATTCTTCCTT
Features (pLannotate 1.2.2; 21 found; start..end, strand, type, name):
    119..143     -  CDS            KanR (fragment): aminoglycoside phosphotransferase; aph(3')-Ia; confers resistance to kanamycin
    254..842     +  rep_origin     ori: high-copy-number ColE1/pMB1/pBR322/pUC origin of replication
   1067..1084    +  terminator     rrnB T2 terminator (fragment): transcription terminator T2 from the E. coli rrnB gene
   1109..1128    -  CDS            lacZα (fragment): LacZα fragment of β-galactosidase; lacZ fragment
   1584..1600    +  protein_bind   lac operator: The lac repressor binds to the lac operator to inhibit transcription in E. coli. This inhibition can be relieved by adding lactose or isopropyl-β-D-thiogalactopyranoside (IPTG). lac repressor encoded by lacI
   1843..2146    +  enhancer       CMV enhancer: human cytomegalovirus immediate early enhancer
   2147..2350    +  promoter       CMV promoter: human cytomegalovirus (CMV) immediate early promoter
   2486..2529    +  intron         CMV intron (fragment): modified intron A from human cytomegalovirus
   2581..2599    +  promoter       SP6 promoter: promoter for bacteriophage SP6 RNA polymerase
   2603..2640    +  CDS            IgH signal sequence (fragment): signal sequence from the mouse immunoglobulin heavy chain variable region
   2692..3177    +  CDS            IFNG: IFNG_HUMAN - Experimental evidence at protein level: Swiss-Prot protein existence level 1. Type II interferon produced by immune cells such as T-cells and NK cells that plays crucial roles in antimicrobial, antiviral, and antitumor responses by activating effector immune cells and enhancing antigen presentation (PubMed:16914093, PubMed:8666937). Primarily signals through the JAK-STAT pathway after interaction with its receptor IFNGR1 to affect gene regulation (PubMed:8349687). Upon IFNG binding, IFNGR1 intracellular domain opens out to allow association of downstream signaling components JAK2,
   3193..3870    +  CDS            IGHG1 (fragment): IGHG1_HUMAN - Experimental evidence at protein level: Swiss-Prot protein existence level 1. Constant region of immunoglobulin heavy chains. Immunoglobulins, also known as antibodies, are membrane-bound or secreted glycoproteins produced by B lymphocytes. In the recognition phase of humoral immunity, the membrane-bound immunoglobulins serve as receptors which, upon binding of a specific antigen, trigger the clonal expansion and differentiation of B lymphocytes into immunoglobulins- secreting plasma cells. Secreted immunoglobulins mediate the effector phase of humoral immunity, which results in
   4085..4196    +  polyA_signal   bGH poly(A) signal: bovine growth hormone polyadenylation signal
   4197..4305    +  rep_origin     f1 ori (fragment): f1 bacteriophage origin of replication; arrow indicates direction of (+) strand synthesis
   4319..4648    +  promoter       SV40 promoter: SV40 enhancer and early promoter
   4696..4743    +  promoter       EM7 promoter: synthetic bacterial promoter&nbsp
   4762..5361    +  CDS            PuroR (fragment): puromycin N-acetyltransferase; pac from Streptomyces; confers resistance to puromycin
   5371..5496    +  CDS            ble (fragment): BLE_KLEPN - Experimental evidence at protein level: Swiss-Prot protein existence level 1. Binding protein with a strong affinity to the bleomycin family of antibiotics. Binds to CL990; an antimitotic-antibiotic compound. From Klebsiella pneumoniae.
   5491..5612    +  polyA_signal   SV40 poly(A) signal: SV40 polyadenylation signal
   5665..6525    -  CDS            AmpR: β-lactamase; bla; confers resistance to ampicillin, carbenicillin, and related antibiotics
   6528..89      -  promoter       AmpR promoter (fragment) (across the origin): bla
