>Addgene plasmid #156535 | pD649-HAsp-IFNG-Fc(DAPA)-AviTag-6xHis | addgene full sequence | sequence record 371822 | Addgene Partial NGS Result
TTTCAATATTATTGAAGCATTTATCAGGGTTATTGTCTCATGAGCGGATACATATTTGAATGTATTTAGA
AAAATAAACAAATAGGGGTCAGTGTTACAACCAATTAACCAATTCTGAACATTATCGCGAGCCCATTTAT
ACCTGAATATGGCTCATAACACCCCTTGCTCATGACCAAAATCCCTTAACGTGAGTTACGCGCGCGTCGT
TCCACTGAGCGTCAGACCCCGTAGAAAAGATCAAAGGATCTTCTTGAGATCCTTTTTTTCTGCGCGTAAT
CTGCTGCTTGCAAACAAAAAAACCACCGCTACCAGCGGTGGTTTGTTTGCCGGATCAAGAGCTACCAACT
CTTTTTCCGAAGGTAACTGGCTTCAGCAGAGCGCAGATACCAAATACTGTTCTTCTAGTGTAGCCGTAGT
TAGCCCACCACTTCAAGAACTCTGTAGCACCGCCTACATACCTCGCTCTGCTAATCCTGTTACCAGTGGC
TGCTGCCAGTGGCGATAAGTCGTGTCTTACCGGGTTGGACTCAAGACGATAGTTACCGGATAAGGCGCAG
CGGTCGGGCTGAACGGGGGGTTCGTGCACACAGCCCAGCTTGGAGCGAACGACCTACACCGAACTGAGAT
ACCTACAGCGTGAGCTATGAGAAAGCGCCACGCTTCCCGAAGGGAGAAAGGCGGACAGGTATCCGGTAAG
CGGCAGGGTCGGAACAGGAGAGCGCACGAGGGAGCTTCCAGGGGGAAACGCCTGGTATCTTTATAGTCCT
GTCGGGTTTCGCCACCTCTGACTTGAGCGTCGATTTTTGTGATGCTCGTCAGGGGGGCGGAGCCTATGGA
AAAACGCCAGCAACGCGGCCTTTTTACGGTTCCTGGCCTTTTGCTGGCCTTTTGCTCACATGTTCTTTCC
TGCGTTATCCCCTGATTCTGTGGATAACCGTATTACCGCCTTTGAGTGAGCTGATACCGCTCGCCGCAGC
CGAACGACCGAGCGCAGCGAGTCAGTGAGCGAGGAAGCGGAAGGCGAGAGTAGGGAACTGCCAGGCATCA
AACTAAGCAGAAGGCCCCTGACGGATGGCCTTTTTGCGTTTCTACAAACTCTTTCTGTGTTGTAAAACGA
CGGCCAGTCTTAAGCTCGGGCCCCCTGGGCGGTTCTGATAACGAGTAATCGTTAATCCGCAAATAACGTA
AAAACCCGCTTCGGCGGGTTTTTTTATGGGGGGAGTTTAGGGAAAGAGCATTTGTCAGAATATTTAAGGG
CGCCTGTCACTTTGCTTGATATATGAGAATTATTTAACCTTATAAATGAGAAAAAAGCAACGCACTTTAA
ATAAGATACGTTGCTTTTTCGATTGATGAACACCTATAATTAAACTATTCATCTATTATTTATGATTTTT
TGTATATACAATATTTCTAGTTTGTTAAAGAGAATTAAGAAAATAAATCTCGAAAATAATAAAGGGAAAA
TCAGTTTTTGATATCAAAATTATACATGTCAACGATAATACAAAATATAATACAAACTATAAGATGTTAT
CAGTATTTATTATCATTTAGAATAAATTTTGTGTCGCCCTTAATTGTGAGCGGATAACAATTACGAGCTT
CATGCACAGTGGCGTTGACTCAATATTGGCCATTAGCCATATTATTCATTGGTTATATAGCATAAATCAA
TATTGGCTATTGGCCATTGCATACGTTGTATCTATATCATAATATGTACATTTATATTGGCTCATGTCCA
ATATGACCGCCATGTTGGCATTGATTATTGACTAGTTATTAATAGTAATCAATTACGGGGTCATTAGTTC
ATAGCSCATATATGGAGTTCCGCGTTACATAACTTACGGTAAATGGCCCGCCTGGCTGACCGCCCAACGA
CCCCCGCCCATTGACGTCAATAATGACGTATGTTCCCATAGTAACGCCAATAGGGACTTTCCATTGACGT
CAATGGGTGGAGTATTTACGGTAAACTGCCCACTTGGCAGTACATCAAGTGTATCATATGCCAAGTACGC
CCCCTATTGACGTCAATGACGGTAAATGGCCCGCCTGGCATTATGCCCAGTACATGACCTTATGGGACTT
TCCTACTTGGCAGTACATCTACGTATTAGTCATCGCTATTACCATGGTGATGCGGTTTTGGCAGTACATC
AATGGGCGTGGATAGCGGTTTGACTCACGGGGATTTCCAAGTCTCCACCCCATTGACGTCAATGGGAGTT
TGTTTTGGCACCAAAATCAACGGGACTTTCCAAAATGTCGTAACAACTCCGCCCCATTGACGCAAATGGG
CGGTAGGCGTGTACGGTGGGAGGTCTATATAAGCAGAGCTCGTTTAGTGAACCGTCAGATCGCCTGGAGA
CGCCATCCACGCTGTTTTGACCTCCATAGAAGACACCGGGACCGATCCAGCCTCCGCGGCCGGGAACGGT
GCATTGGAACGCGGATTCCCCGTGCCAAGAGTGACGTAAGTACCGCCTATAGAGTCTATAGGCCCACCCC
CTTGGCTTCGTTAGAACGCGGCTACAATTAATACATAACCTTATGTATCATACACATACGATTTAGGTGA
CACTATAGAATAACATCCACTTTGCCTTTCTCTCCACAGGTGTCCACTCCCAGGTCCAACTGCACCTCGG
TTCTATCGAAAACGCGCCTGCTAGCGCCACCATGAAGACCATCATTGCCCTGAGCTACATCTTCTGCCTG
GTGTTCGCTGCGGCCGCCCAAGATCCTTATGTGAAAGAGGCCGAGAACCTGAAGAAGTACTTTAACGCCG
GCCACAGCGACGTGGCCGACAATGGAACACTGTTCCTGGGCATCCTGAAGAACTGGAAAGAGGAAAGCGA
CCGGAAGATCATGCAGAGCCAGATCGTGTCCTTCTACTTCAAGCTGTTCAAGAACTTCAAGGACGACCAG
AGCATCCAGAAGTCCGTCGAGACAATCAAAGAAGATATGAACGTCAAGTTCTTCAACTCCAACAAGAAGA
AGCGGGACGACTTCGAGAAGCTGACCAACTACAGCGTGACCGACCTGAACGTGCAGAGAAAGGCCATCCA
CGAGCTGATCCAAGTGATGGCCGAACTGTCTCCTGCCGCCAAGACAGGCAAGCGGAAGAGAAGCCAGATG
CTGTTCAGAGGCAGACGGGCCTCTCAAGGCGCGCCGGGCGGCGACAAGACCCACACCTGCCCCCCCTGCC
CAGCTCCAGAACTGCTGGGAGGGCCTTCCGTGTTCCTGTTCCCCCCCAAGCCCAAGGACACCCTGATGAT
CAGCAGGACCCCCGAGGTGACCTGCGTGGTGGTGGCCGTGTCCCACGAGGACCCAGAGGTGAAGTTCAAC
TGGTACGTGGACGGCGTGGAGGTGCACAACGCCAAGACCAAGCCCAGAGAGGAGCAGTACAACAGCACCT
ACAGGGTGGTGTCCGTGCTGACCGTGCTGCACCAGGACTGGCTGAACGGCAAAGAATACAAGTGCAAAGT
CTCCAACAAGGCCCTGGCTGCCCCAATCGAAAAGACAATCAGCAAGGCCAAGGGCCAGCCACGGGAGCCC
CAGGTGTACACCCTGCCCCCCAGCCGGGAGGAGATGACCAAGAACCAGGTGTCCCTGACCTGTCTGGTGA
AGGGCTTCTACCCCAGCGATATCGCCGTGGAGTGGGAGAGCAACGGCCAGCCCGAGAACAACTACAAGAC
CACCCCCCCAGTGCTGGACAGCGACGGCAGCTTCTTCCTGTACAGCAAGCTGACCGTGGACAAGTCCAGG
TGGCAGCAGGGCAACGTGTTCAGCTGCAGCGTGATGCACGAGGCCCTGCACAACCACTACACCCAGAAGT
CCCTGAGCCTGAGCCCCGGCGGCAGCGGTCTTAATGATATTTTCGAGGCTCAGAAGATTGAGTGGCATGA
ACACCACCACCATCACCACTAAGGCCGGCCTGTAGTCACTGGCACAACGCGTTACCCGGTAAGCCAATCG
GGTATACACGGTCGTCATACTGCAGACAGGGTTCTTCTACTTTGCAAGATAGTCTTGAGTAGTAAAATAA
ATAGATAGAGAAAATCAGCCTCGACTGTGCCTTCTAGTTGCCAGCCATCTGTTGTTTGCCCCTCCCCCGT
GCCTTCCTTGACCCTGGAAGGTGCCACTCCCACTGTCCTTTCCTAATAAAATGAGGAAATTGCATCACAA
CACTCAACCCTATCTCGGTCTATTCTTTTGATTTATAAGGGATTTTGCCGATTTCGGCCTATTGGTTAAA
AAATGAGCTGATTTAACAAAAATTTAACGCGAATTAATTCTGTGGAATGTGTGTCAGTTAGGGTGTGGAA
AGTCCCCAGGCTCCCCAGCAGGCAGAAGTATGCAAAGCATGCATCTCAATTAGTCAGCAACCAGGTGTGG
AAAGTCCCCAGGCTCCCCAGCAGGCAGAAGTATGCAAAGCATGCATCTCAATTAGTCAGCAACCATAGTC
CCGCCCCTAACTCCGCCCATCCCGCCCCTAACTCCGCCCAGTTCCGCCCATTCTCCGCCCCATGGCTGAC
TAATTTTTTTTATTTATGCAGAGGCCGAGGCCGCCTCTGCCTCTGAGCTATTCCAGAAGTAGTGAGGAGG
CTTTTTTGGAGGCCTAGGCTTTTGCAAAAAGCTCCCGGGAGCTTGTATATCCATTTTCGGATCTGATCAG
CACGTGTTGACAATTAATCATCGGCATAGTATATCGGCATAGTATAATACGACAAGGTGAGGAACTAAAC
CATGACCGAGTACAAGCCCACGGTGCGCCTCGCCACCCGCGACGACGTCCCCAGGGCCGTACGCACCCTC
GCCGCCGCGTTCGCCGACTACCCCGCCACGCGCCACACCGTCGATCCGGACCGCCACATCGAGCGGGTCA
CCGAGCTGCAAGAACTCTTCCTCACGCGCGTCGGGCTCGACATCGGCAAGGTGTGGGTCGCGGACGACGG
CGCCGCGGTGGCGGTCTGGACCACGCCGGAGAGCGTCGAAGCGGGGGCGGTGTTCGCCGAGATCGGCCCG
CGCATGGCCGAGTTGAGCGGTTCCCGGCTGGCCGCGCAGCAACAGATGGAAGGCCTCCTGGCGCCGCACC
GGCCCAAGGAGCCCGCGTGGTTCCTGGCCACCGTCGGCGTCTCGCCCGACCACCAGGGCAAGGGTCTGGG
CAGCGCCGTCGTGCTCCCCGGAGTGGAGGCGGCCGAGCGCGCCGGGGTGCCCGCCTTCCTGGAGACATCC
GCGCCCCGCAACCTCCCCTTCTACGAGCGGCTCGGCTTCACCGTCACCGCCGACGTCGAGGTGCCCGAAG
GACCGCGCACCTGGTGCATGACCCGCAAGCCCGGTGCCTGACACGTGCTACGAGATTTCGATTCCACCGC
CGCCTTCTATGAAAGGTTGGGCTTCGGAATCGTTTTCCGGGACGCCGGCTGGATGATCCTCCAGCGCGGG
GATCTCATGCTGGAGTTCTTCGCCCACCCCAACTTGTTTATTGCAGCTTATAATGGTTACAAATAAAGCA
ATAGCATCACAAATTTCACAAATAAAGCATTTTTTTCACTGCATTCTAGTTGTGGTTTGTCCAAACTCAT
CAATGTATCTTATCATGTCTGTATACCGTCGACCTCTAGCTAGAGCTTGGCGTAATCATGGTCATTACCA
ATGCTTAATCAGTGAGGCACCTATCTCAGCGATCTGTCTATTTCGTTCATCCATAGTTGCCTGACTCCCC
GTCGTGTAGATAACTACGATACGGGAGGGCTTACCATCTGGCCCCAGCGCTGCGATGATACCGCGAGAAC
CACGCTCACCGGCTCCGGATTTATCAGCAATAAACCAGCCAGCCGGAAGGGCCGAGCGCAGAAGTGGTCC
TGCAACTTTATCCGCCTCCATCCAGTCTATTAATTGTTGCCGGGAAGCTAGAGTAAGTAGTTCGCCAGTT
AATAGTTTGCGCAACGTTGTTGCCATCGCTACAGGCATCGTGGTGTCACGCTCGTCGTTTGGTATGGCTT
CATTCAGCTCCGGTTCCCAACGATCAAGGCGAGTTACATGATCCCCCATGTTGTGCAAAAAAGCGGTTAG
CTCCTTCGGTCCTCCGATCGTTGTCAGAAGTAAGTTGGCCGCAGTGTTATCACTCATGGTTATGGCAGCA
CTGCATAATTCTCTTACTGTCATGCCATCCGTAAGATGCTTTTCTGTGACTGGTGAGTACTCAACCAAGT
CATTCTGAGAATAGTGTATGCGGCGACCGAGTTGCTCTTGCCCGGCGTCAATACGGGATAATACCGCGCC
ACATAGCAGAACTTTAAAAGTGCTCATCATTGGAAAACGTTCTTCGGGGCGAAAACTCTCAAGGATCTTA
CCGCTGTTGAGATCCAGTTCGATGTAACCCACTCGTGCACCCAACTGATCTTCAGCATCTTTTACTTTCA
CCAGCGTTTCTGGGTGAGCAAAAACAGGAAGGCAAAATGCCGCAAAAAAGGGAATAAGGGCGACACGGAA
ATGTTGAATACTCATATTCTTCCTT
Features (pLannotate 1.2.2; 21 found; start..end, strand, type, name):
    119..143     -  CDS            KanR (fragment): aminoglycoside phosphotransferase; aph(3')-Ia; confers resistance to kanamycin
    254..842     +  rep_origin     ori: high-copy-number ColE1/pMB1/pBR322/pUC origin of replication
   1067..1084    +  terminator     rrnB T2 terminator (fragment): transcription terminator T2 from the E. coli rrnB gene
   1109..1128    -  CDS            lacZα (fragment): LacZα fragment of β-galactosidase; lacZ fragment
   1584..1600    +  protein_bind   lac operator: The lac repressor binds to the lac operator to inhibit transcription in E. coli. This inhibition can be relieved by adding lactose or isopropyl-β-D-thiogalactopyranoside (IPTG). lac repressor encoded by lacI
   1843..2146    +  enhancer       CMV enhancer: human cytomegalovirus immediate early enhancer
   2147..2350    +  promoter       CMV promoter: human cytomegalovirus (CMV) immediate early promoter
   2486..2529    +  intron         CMV intron (fragment): modified intron A from human cytomegalovirus
   2581..2599    +  promoter       SP6 promoter: promoter for bacteriophage SP6 RNA polymerase
   2603..2640    +  CDS            IgH signal sequence (fragment): signal sequence from the mouse immunoglobulin heavy chain variable region
   2692..3177    +  CDS            IFNG: IFNG_HUMAN - Experimental evidence at protein level: Swiss-Prot protein existence level 1. Type II interferon produced by immune cells such as T-cells and NK cells that plays crucial roles in antimicrobial, antiviral, and antitumor responses by activating effector immune cells and enhancing antigen presentation (PubMed:16914093, PubMed:8666937). Primarily signals through the JAK-STAT pathway after interaction with its receptor IFNGR1 to affect gene regulation (PubMed:8349687). Upon IFNG binding, IFNGR1 intracellular domain opens out to allow association of downstream signaling components JAK2,
   3193..3870    +  CDS            IGHG1 (fragment): IGHG1_HUMAN - Experimental evidence at protein level: Swiss-Prot protein existence level 1. Constant region of immunoglobulin heavy chains. Immunoglobulins, also known as antibodies, are membrane-bound or secreted glycoproteins produced by B lymphocytes. In the recognition phase of humoral immunity, the membrane-bound immunoglobulins serve as receptors which, upon binding of a specific antigen, trigger the clonal expansion and differentiation of B lymphocytes into immunoglobulins- secreting plasma cells. Secreted immunoglobulins mediate the effector phase of humoral immunity, which results in
   4085..4196    +  polyA_signal   bGH poly(A) signal: bovine growth hormone polyadenylation signal
   4197..4305    +  rep_origin     f1 ori (fragment): f1 bacteriophage origin of replication; arrow indicates direction of (+) strand synthesis
   4319..4648    +  promoter       SV40 promoter: SV40 enhancer and early promoter
   4696..4743    +  promoter       EM7 promoter: synthetic bacterial promoter&nbsp
   4762..5361    +  CDS            PuroR (fragment): puromycin N-acetyltransferase; pac from Streptomyces; confers resistance to puromycin
   5371..5496    +  CDS            ble (fragment): BLE_KLEPN - Experimental evidence at protein level: Swiss-Prot protein existence level 1. Binding protein with a strong affinity to the bleomycin family of antibiotics. Binds to CL990; an antimitotic-antibiotic compound. From Klebsiella pneumoniae.
   5491..5612    +  polyA_signal   SV40 poly(A) signal: SV40 polyadenylation signal
   5665..6525    -  CDS            AmpR: β-lactamase; bla; confers resistance to ampicillin, carbenicillin, and related antibiotics
   6528..89      -  promoter       AmpR promoter (fragment) (across the origin): bla
