[The description below was written by a language model from this plasmid's Addgene catalogue record and pLannotate feature annotations shown in this document.]
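Description:
pD649-HAsp-IFNG-Fc(DAPA)-AviTag-6xHis is a mammalian expression plasmid built on the pD649 backbone for producing human interferon gamma (IFNG) as a secreted, Fc-fused recombinant protein. It is maintained in E. coli at high copy through a ColE1/pUC-type origin and selected with ampicillin via a complete β-lactamase gene. The short KanR, lacZα, rrnB terminator and f1 ori fragments in the annotation appear to be backbone remnants rather than functional parts.

Expression is driven by the CMV immediate-early enhancer and promoter, followed by a fragment of CMV intron A. An SP6 promoter lies just upstream of the coding region; it can support in vitro transcription and also serves as a sequencing primer site. The open reading frame begins with a secretion signal, named "HAsp" in the plasmid name, although the annotation tool matched this region only partially to a mouse IgH signal sequence. The synthesized IFNG insert follows, cloned between preserved NotI and AscI sites, and is fused at its C terminus to a human IgG1 Fc region. The Fc carries the D265A and P329A (DAPA) substitutions, which are generally used to reduce Fc effector binding. According to the catalogue fields, an AviTag for site-specific biotinylation and a 6xHis tag for metal-affinity purification follow the Fc, though the feature table does not annotate them separately. A bGH polyadenylation signal ends the transcript. A second cassette places a puromycin resistance gene under SV40 early and EM7 promoters with an SV40 poly(A) signal, which could allow selection of stable mammalian lines.

The plasmid belongs to a collection made for screening protein–protein interactions among human cell-surface and secreted proteins. The depositor notes that some members of the collection may carry an IS4-like transposase insertion upstream of the CMV promoter; none is annotated here.
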