Addgene plasmid #156535: pD649-HAsp-IFNG-Fc(DAPA)-AviTag-6xHis
Purpose: Mammalian expression of secreted protein fused to Fc(DAPA)-Avi-6xHis.
Depositing lab: Chris Garcia. Depositing organization: Stanford University. Publication: A Human IgSF Cell-Surface Interactome Reveals a Complex Network of Protein-Protein Interactions. Wojtowicz WM, Vielmetter J, Fernandes RA, Siepe DH, Eastman CL, Chisholm GB, Cox S, Klock H, Anderson PW, Rue SM, Miller JJ, Glaser SM, Bragstad ML, Vance J, Lam AW, Lesley SA, Zinn K, Garcia KC. Cell. 2020 Aug 20;182(4):1027-1043.e17. doi: 10.1016/j.cell.2020.07.025. PubMed 32822567.
Backbone
  Vector backbone: pD649
  Backbone size w/o insert (bp): 6106
  Vector type: Mammalian Expression
Growth in bacteria
  Bacterial resistance: Ampicillin, 100 μg/mL
  Growth temperature: 37°C
  Growth strain: DH5alpha
  Copy number: High Copy
Gene/Insert
  Gene/Insert name: IFNG
  Species: H. sapiens (human)
  Insert size (bp): 429
  Mutation: Fc region of human IgG contains D265A and P329A mutations (DAPA)
  Entrez Gene: IFNG (a.k.a. IFG, IFI, IMD69)
  Promoter: CMV/SP6
  Tag / fusion protein: Fc(DAPA)-AviTag-6xHis (C terminal on backbone)
  Cloning method: Restriction Enzyme; 5′ cloning site GCGGCCGC (not destroyed); 3′ cloning site GGCGCGCC (not destroyed)
  Sequencing primers: 5′ ATTTAGGTGACACTATAG; 3′ CACGTACCAGTTGAACTTCACC
Resource information
  A portion of this plasmid was derived from a plasmid made by: synthesis by ThermoFisher
Terms and licenses: Academic/Nonprofit Terms; Industry Terms: Not Available to Industry
Depositor comments: Some plasmids in this collection may have an IS4-like element ISVsa5 family transposase upstream of the CMV promoter.
How to cite: pD649-HAsp-IFNG-Fc(DAPA)-AviTag-6xHis was a gift from Chris Garcia (Addgene plasmid # 156535 ; http://n2t.net/addgene:156535 ; RRID:Addgene_156535)
